>Addgene plasmid #224523 | pME-DreERT2 (JDW 1344) | addgene full sequence | sequence record 446910 | Addgene NGS Result
CTTTCCTGCGTTATCCCCTGATTCTGTGGATAACCGTATTACCGCCTTTGAGTGAGCTGATACCGCTCGC
CGCAGCCGAACGACCGAGCGCAGCGAGTCAGTGAGCGAGGAAGCGGAAGAGCGCCCAATACGCAAACCGC
CTCTCCCCGCGCGTTGGCCGATTCATTAATGCAGCTGGCACGACAGGTTTCCCGACTGGAAAGCGGGCAG
TGAGCGCAACGCAATTAATACGCGTACCGCTAGCCAGGAAGAGTTTGTAGAAACGCAAAAAGGCCATCCG
TCAGGATGGCCTTCTGCTTAGTTTGATGCCTGGCAGTTTATGGCGGGCGTCCTGCCCGCCACCCTCCGGG
CCGTTGCTTCACAACGTTCAAATCCGCTCCCGGCGGATTTGTCCTACTCAGGAGAGCGTTCACCGACAAA
CAACAGATAAAACGAAAGGCCCAGTCTTCCGACTGAGCCTTTCGTTTTATTTGATGCCTGGCAGTTCCCT
ACTCTCGCGTTAACGCTAGCATGGATGTTTTCCCAGTCACGACGTTGTAAAACGACGGCCAGTCTTAAGC
TCGGGCCCCAAATAATGATTTTATTTTGACTGATAGTGACCTGTTCGTTGCAACAAATTGATGAGCAATG
CTTTTTTATAATGCCAACTTTGTACAAAAAAGCAGGCTGAATTCGTCGACGCCACCATGGGTGCTAGCGA
GCTGATCATCTCTGGCTCCTCTGGAGGATTCCTGAGGAACATCGGCAAGGAGTACCAGGAGGCTGCTGAG
AACTTCATGAGATTCATGAATGACCAGGGAGCCTACGCCCCTAACACCCTGAGAGACCTGAGGCTGGTGT
TCCACTCCTGGGCTAGATGGTGCCACGCTAGACAGCTGGCCTGGTTCCCTATCTCTCCTGAGATGGCTAG
GGAGTACTTCCTTCAGCTGCACGATGCTGACCTGGCCTCTACCACCATCGACAAGCACTACGCCATGCTG
AACATGCTGCTGTCCCACTGTGGCCTGCCTCCTCTGTCTGATGACAAGTCTGTGAGCCTGGCCATGAGGA
GAATCCGGAGAGAGGCTGCCACCGAGAAGGGAGAGAGAACCGGCCAGGCCATCCCTCTGAGATGGGATGA
CCTGAAGCTGCTGGATGTGCTGCTGTCTAGATCTGAGAGACTGGTGGACCTGAGGAATAGGGCCTTCCTG
TTTGTGGCCTACAACACCCTGATGAGGATGTCTGAGATCTCTAGGATCAGAGTGGGAGACCTGGACCAGA
CCGGAGACACCGTGACCCTGCACATCTCCCACACCAAGACCATCACCACCGCTGCTGGCCTGGACAAAGT
GCTGTCTAGGAGGACCACCGCTGTGCTGAATGACTGGCTGGATGTGTCTGGCCTGAGAGAGCACCCTGAC
GCTGTGCTGTTCCCTCCTATCCACCGGAGCAACAAGGCTAGGATCACCACCACCCCTCTGACCGCCCCTG
CCATGGAGAAGATTTTTAGCGATGCCTGGGTGCTGCTGAACAAGAGGGATGCCACCCCTAACAAGGGCCG
CTACCGGACCTGGACCGGCCACTCTGCTAGAGTGGGAGCTGCCATCGACATGGCTGAGAAGCAAGTGTCC
ATGGTGGAGATCATGCAGGAGGGCACCTGGAAAAAGCCTGAGACACTGATGAGATACCTGAGGAGGGGAG
GAGTGTCTGTGGGAGCCAACTCTAGGCTGATGGACTCCGCTAGCGGCGCCAGACGCATATGCGTACGCGG
ATCCTCTGCTGGAGACATGAGAGCTGCCAACCTTTGGCCAAGCCCGCTCATGATCAAACGCTCTAAGAAG
AACAGCCTGGCCTTGTCCCTGACGGCCGACCAGATGGTCAGTGCCTTGTTGGATGCTGAGCCCCCCATAC
TCTATTCCGAGTATGATCCTACCAGACCCTTCAGTGAAGCTTCGATGATGGGCTTACTGACCAACCTGGC
AGACAGGGAGCTGGTTCACATGATCAACTGGGCGAAGAGGGTGCCAGGCTTTGTGGATTTGACCCTCCAT
GATCAGGTCCACCTTCTAGAATGTGCCTGGCTAGAGATCCTGATGATTGGTCTCGTCTGGCGCTCCATGG
AGCACCCAGTGAAGCTACTGTTTGCTCCTAACTTGCTCTTGGACAGGAACCAGGGAAAATGTGTAGAGGG
CATGGTGGAGATCTTCGACATGCTGCTGGCTACATCATCTCGGTTCCGCATGATGAATCTGCAGGGAGAG
GAGTTTGTGTGCCTCAAATCTATTATTTTGCTTAATTCTGGAGTGTACACATTTCTGTCCAGCACCCTGA
AGTCTCTGGAAGAGAAGGACCATATCCACCGAGTCCTGGACAAGATCACAGACACTTTGATCCACCTGAT
GGCCAAGGCAGGCCTGACCCTGCAGCAGCAGCACCAGCGGCTGGCCCAGCTCCTCCTCATCCTCTCCCAC
ATCAGGCACATGAGTAACAAAGGCATGGAGCATCTGTACAGCATGAAGTGCAAGAACGTGGTGCCCCTCT
ATGACCTGCTGCTGGAGGCGGCGGACGCCCACCGCCTACATGCGCCCACTAGCCGTGGAGGGGCATCCGT
GGAGGAGACGGACCAAAGCCACTTGGCCACTGCGGGCTCTACTTCATCGCATTCCTTGCAAAAGTATTAC
ATCACGGGGGAGGCAGAGGGTTTCCCTGCCACAGCTTGAGCGGCCGCCTCGAGGAATTCACCCAGCTTTC
TTGTACAAAGTTGGCATTATAAGAAAGCATTGCTTATCAATTTGTTGCAACGAACAGGTCACTATCAGTC
AAAATAAAATCATTATTTGCCATCCAGCTGATATCCCCTATAGTGAGTCGTATTACATGGTCATAGCTGT
TTCCTGGCAGCTCTGGCCCGTGTCTCAAAATCTCTGATGTTACATTGCACAAGATAAAAATATATCATCA
TGAACAATAAAACTGTCTGCTTACATAAACAGTAATACAAGGGGTGTTATGAGCCATATTCAACGGGAAA
CGTCGAGGCCGCGATTAAATTCCAACATGGATGCTGATTTATATGGGTATAAATGGGCTCGCGATAATGT
CGGGCAATCAGGTGCGACAATCTATCGCTTGTATGGGAAGCCCGATGCGCCAGAGTTGTTTCTGAAACAT
GGCAAAGGTAGCGTTGCCAATGATGTTACAGATGAGATGGTCAGACTAAACTGGCTGACGGAATTTATGC
CTCTTCCGACCATCAAGCATTTTATCCGTACTCCTGATGATGCATGGTTACTCACCACTGCGATCCCCGG
AAAAACAGCATTCCAGGTATTAGAAGAATATCCTGATTCAGGTGAAAATATTGTTGATGCGCTGGCAGTG
TTCCTGCGCCGGTTGCATTCGATTCCTGTTTGTAATTGTCCTTTTAACAGCGATCGCGTATTTCGTCTCG
CTCAGGCGCAATCACGAATGAATAACGGTTTGGTTGATGCGAGTGATTTTGATGACGAGCGTAATGGCTG
GCCTGTTGAACAAGTCTGGAAAGAAATGCATAAACTTTTGCCATTCTCACCGGATTCAGTCGTCACTCAT
GGTGATTTCTCACTTGATAACCTTATTTTTGACGAGGGGAAATTAATAGGTTGTATTGATGTTGGACGAG
TCGGAATCGCAGACCGATACCAGGATCTTGCCATCCTATGGAACTGCCTCGGTGAGTTTTCTCCTTCATT
ACAGAAACGGCTTTTTCAAAAATATGGTATTGATAATCCTGATATGAATAAATTGCAGTTTCATTTGATG
CTCGATGAGTTTTTCTAATCAGAATTGGTTAATTGGTTGTAACACTGGCAGAGCATTACGCTGACTTGAC
GGGACGGCGCAAGCTCATGACCAAAATCCCTTAACGTGAGTTACGCGTCGTTCCACTGAGCGTCAGACCC
CGTAGAAAAGATCAAAGGATCTTCTTGAGATCCTTTTTTTCTGCGCGTAATCTGCTGCTTGCAAACAAAA
AAACCACCGCTACCAGCGGTGGTTTGTTTGCCGGATCAAGAGCTACCAACTCTTTTTCCGAAGGTAACTG
GCTTCAGCAGAGCGCAGATACCAAATACTGTTCTTCTAGTGTAGCCGTAGTTAGGCCACCACTTCAAGAA
CTCTGTAGCACCGCCTACATACCTCGCTCTGCTAATCCTGTTACCAGTGGCTGCTGCCAGTGGCGATAAG
TCGTGTCTTACCGGGTTGGACTCAAGACGATAGTTACCGGATAAGGCGCAGCGGTCGGGCTGAACGGGGG
GTTCGTGCACACAGCCCAGCTTGGAGCGAACGACCTACACCGAACTGAGATACCTACAGCGTGAGCTATG
AGAAAGCGCCACGCTTCCCGAAGGGAGAAAGGCGGACAGGTATCCGGTAAGCGGCAGGGTCGGAACAGGA
GAGCGCACGAGGGAGCTTCCAGGGGGAAACGCCTGGTATCTTTATAGTCCTGTCGGGTTTCGCCACCTCT
GACTTGAGCGTCGATTTTTGTGATGCTCGTCAGGGGGGCGGAGCCTATGGAAAAACGCCAGCAACGCGGC
CTTTTTACGGTTCCTGGCCTTTTGCTGGCCTTTTGCTCACATGTT
Features (pLannotate 1.2.2; 10 found; start..end, strand, type, name):
    121..213     +  CDS            lacI (fragment): lac repressor; lacI; The lac repressor binds to the lac operator to inhibit transcription in E. coli. This inhibition can be relieved by adding lactose or isopropyl-β-D-thiogalactopyranoside (IPTG).
    268..295     -  terminator     rrnB T2 terminator: transcription terminator T2 from the E. coli rrnB gene
    427..470     +  terminator     rrnB T1 terminator: Escherichia coli rrnB; transcription terminator T1 from the E. coli rrnB gene
    517..553     -  CDS            lacZα (fragment): LacZα fragment of β-galactosidase; lacZ fragment
    569..668     +  protein_bind   attL1: mutant version of attL; recombination site for the Gateway® LR reaction LR Clonase™
   1758..2693    +  CDS            ERT2: mutated ligand-binding domain of the human estrogen receptor (Feil et al., 1997)
   2720..2819    -  protein_bind   attL2: mutant version of attL; recombination site for the Gateway® LR reaction LR Clonase™
   2837..2855    -  promoter       T7 promoter: promoter for bacteriophage T7 RNA polymerase
   2989..3798    +  CDS            KanR: aminoglycoside phosphotransferase; aph(3')-Ia; confers resistance to kanamycin in bacteria or G418 (Geneticin®) in eukaryotes
   3945..4533    +  rep_origin     ori: high-copy-number ColE1/pMB1/pBR322/pUC origin of replication
