[The description below was written by a language model from this plasmid's Addgene catalogue record and pLannotate feature annotations shown in this document.]
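Description:
pME-DreERT2 (JDW 1344) is a Gateway middle entry clone built on the pDONR221 backbone, about 4.6 kb in size. It is maintained in E. coli as a high-copy plasmid through a ColE1/pUC-type origin of replication and is selected with kanamycin via an aminoglycoside phosphotransferase (KanR) gene. The backbone also carries the rrnB T1 and T2 transcription terminators upstream of the cloning region, which insulate the insert from read-through transcription. A T7 promoter lies just outside attL2, and short residual lacI and lacZα fragments were also annotated.

The payload sits between attL1 and attL2, the sites used in the LR Clonase reaction to transfer an insert into a destination vector, typically in MultiSite assemblies where a 5' entry clone supplies the promoter and a 3' entry clone supplies a tag or polyadenylation signal. The insert is a synthetic open reading frame encoding Dre recombinase fused to ERT2, the mutated ligand-binding domain of the human estrogen receptor. The automated annotation identifies only the ERT2 portion at the 3' end of the insert. The roughly 1.1 kb unannotated stretch between attL1 and ERT2 presumably holds the Dre coding sequence, consistent with a C-terminal ERT2 fusion.

Dre recognises rox sites rather than loxP, so it can be used alongside Cre. The ERT2 fusion keeps the recombinase inactive until tamoxifen or its metabolite is supplied, which gives temporal control of recombination. No eukaryotic promoter is present in this entry clone, so expression depends on the elements added during assembly. The plasmid belongs to a modular cloning toolbox intended for building transgenes in vertebrate model systems.
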