Addgene plasmid #224523: pME-DreERT2 (JDW 1344)
Purpose: A Gateway-compatible middle entry clone containing Dre recombinase fused to mutant ERT2 for tamoxifen-inducible recombinase activity
Depositing lab: Joshua Wythe. Depositing organization: University of Virginia. Publication: MultiSite Assembly of Gateway Induced Clones (MAGIC): a flexible cloning toolbox for use in vertebrate model systems. Gillespie WB 3rd, Zhang Y, Ruiz OE, Cerda J 3rd, Ortiz-Guzman J, Sherman M, Turner WD, Largoza G, Mosser LE, Fujimoto E, Chien CB, Kwan KM, Arenkiel BR, Devine WP, Wythe JD. Development. 2025 Nov 15;152(22):dev204308. doi: 10.1242/dev.204308. Epub 2025 Nov 13. PubMed 41230856.
Backbone
  Vector backbone: pDONR221
  Vector type: Gateway cloning
Growth in bacteria
  Bacterial resistance: Kanamycin, 50 μg/mL
  Growth temperature: 37°C
  Growth strain: DH5alpha
  Copy number: High Copy
Gene/Insert
  Gene/Insert name: DreERT2
  Species: Synthetic
  Cloning method: Gateway Cloning
Terms and licenses: Academic/Nonprofit Terms; Industry Terms: Not Available to Industry
Depositor comments: Please visit https://doi.org/10.1101/2024.07.13.603267 for bioRxiv preprint.
How to cite: pME-DreERT2 (JDW 1344) was a gift from Joshua Wythe (Addgene plasmid # 224523 ; http://n2t.net/addgene:224523 ; RRID:Addgene_224523)
